Addgene plasmid #98184: pBa-LSS-GFP-LDLR wt
Purpose: Low Density Lipoprotein Receptor N-terminally tagged with Green Fluorescent Protein. LSS= LDLR signal sequence, which is cleaved leaving the GFP attached to the mature LDLR protien.
Depositing lab: Gary Banker & Marvin Bentley. Depositing organization: Oregon Health & Science University. Publication: A novel split kinesin assay identifies motor proteins that interact with distinct vesicle populations. Jenkins B, Decker H, Bentley M, Luisi J, Banker G. J Cell Biol. 2012 Aug 20;198(4):749-61. doi: 10.1083/jcb.201205070. PubMed 22908316.
Backbone
  Vector backbone: pBa-eGFP
  Backbone size w/o insert (bp): 6755
  Total vector size (bp): 9335
  Vector type: Mammalian Expression
Growth in bacteria
  Bacterial resistance: Ampicillin, 100 μg/mL
  Growth temperature: 37°C
  Growth strain: DH5alpha
  Copy number: High Copy
Gene/Insert
  Gene/Insert name: LDLR (alt name: human low density lipoprotein receptor)
  Species: H. sapiens (human)
  Insert size (bp): 3326
  Mutation: none
  GenBank ID: NM_000527
  Entrez Gene: LDLR (a.k.a. FH, FHC, FHCL1, LDLCQ2)
  Promoter: Chicken Beta Actin
  Tag / fusion protein: GFP (N terminal on insert); LDLR signal sequence, N-term of GFP so GFP remains on mature protein when ss is cleaved (N terminal on insert)
  Cloning method: Restriction Enzyme; 5′ cloning site AvrII-vector, NheI-insert (destroyed during cloning); 3′ cloning site RsrII (not destroyed)
  Sequencing primers: 5′ TTCGGCTTCTGGCGTGTGAC; 3′ GATGAGTTTGGACAAACCAC
Terms and licenses: Academic/Nonprofit Terms; Industry Terms: Not Available to Industry
How to cite: pBa-LSS-GFP-LDLR wt was a gift from Gary Banker & Marvin Bentley (Addgene plasmid # 98184 ; http://n2t.net/addgene:98184 ; RRID:Addgene_98184)
