[The description below was written by a language model from this plasmid's Addgene catalogue record and pLannotate feature annotations shown in this document.]
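Description:
pBa-LSS-GFP-LDLR wt is a mammalian expression plasmid of roughly 9.3 kb, built on the pBa-eGFP backbone, that produces the wild-type human low density lipoprotein receptor (LDLR) tagged with EGFP at the N-terminus of the mature protein. It is propagated in E. coli as a high-copy plasmid through a ColE1/pUC-type origin and is selected with ampicillin via the β-lactamase gene. No mammalian selection marker is annotated, which suits transient transfection. The remaining bacterial annotations (lac promoter and operator, CAP site, and fragments of lacI, lacZα, rop and bom) are cloning-vector remnants with no role in expression.

The expression cassette is driven by the chicken β-actin promoter, followed by a chimeric chicken β-actin/rabbit β-globin intron that generally improves transcript processing and expression. The open reading frame starts with a short LDLR fragment corresponding to the receptor's own signal sequence (LSS), then EGFP, then the rest of the LDLR coding sequence. An SV40 polyadenylation signal, preceded by a small piece of SV40 large T antigen sequence, terminates the transcript. Placing the signal sequence ahead of EGFP directs the fusion into the secretory pathway. Cleavage of the signal peptide then leaves EGFP attached to the extracellular/lumenal N-terminus of the mature receptor rather than being removed with the signal peptide.

The two annotated sequence records differ by only a few bases in length and show the same architecture. The lrp-1 hits in one of them appear to reflect homology within the LDLR ligand-binding repeats rather than a separate insert. The associated publication used a split kinesin assay to identify motor proteins that interact with distinct vesicle populations, consistent with using this construct as a fluorescent marker for LDLR-containing vesicles and receptor trafficking in live cells.
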