Features (pLannotate 1.2.2; 17 found; start..end, strand, type, name):
    418..691     +  promoter       chicken β-actin promoter: No description available
    692..1661    +  intron         chimeric intron: chimera between introns from chicken β-actin and rabbit β-globin
   1721..1798    +  CDS            LDLR (fragment): LDLR_HUMAN - Experimental evidence at protein level: Swiss-Prot protein existence level 1. (Microbial infection) In case of HIV-1 infection, may function as a receptor for extracellular Tat in neurons, mediating its internalization in uninfected cells. From Homo sapiens (Human).
   1805..2518    +  CDS            EGFP: EGFP is a basic (constitutively fluorescent) green fluorescent protein published in 1996, derived from Aequorea victoria. It is reported to be a rapidly-maturing weak dimer with moderate acid sensitivity.
   2537..5044    +  CDS            LDLR: LDLR_HUMAN - Experimental evidence at protein level: Swiss-Prot protein existence level 1. (Microbial infection) In case of HIV-1 infection, may function as a receptor for extracellular Tat in neurons, mediating its internalization in uninfected cells. From Homo sapiens (Human).
   5072..5157    +  CDS            large T antigen (fragment): large T antigen from SV40 (simian virus 40)
   5180..5314    +  polyA_signal   SV40 poly(A) signal: SV40 polyadenylation signal
   5369..5385    -  protein_bind   lac operator: The lac repressor binds to the lac operator to inhibit transcription in E. coli. This inhibition can be relieved by adding lactose or isopropyl-β-D-thiogalactopyranoside (IPTG). lac repressor encoded by lacI
   5393..5423    -  promoter       lac promoter: promoter for the E. coli lac operon
   5438..5459    -  protein_bind   CAP binding site: CAP binding activates transcription in the presence of cAMP. E. coli catabolite activator protein
   5472..5564    -  CDS            lacI (fragment): lac repressor; lacI; The lac repressor binds to the lac operator to inhibit transcription in E. coli. This inhibition can be relieved by adding lactose or isopropyl-β-D-thiogalactopyranoside (IPTG).
   5747..6335    -  rep_origin     ori: high-copy-number ColE1/pMB1/pBR322/pUC origin of replication
   6506..7366    -  CDS            AmpR: β-lactamase; bla; confers resistance to ampicillin, carbenicillin, and related antibiotics
   7367..7471    -  promoter       AmpR promoter: bla
   7566..7601    +  CDS            rop (fragment): Rop protein, which maintains plasmids at low copy number; rop
   7703..7802    +  misc_feature   bom (fragment): basis of mobility region from pBR322
   7808..7962    -  CDS            lacZα (fragment): LacZα fragment of β-galactosidase; lacZ fragment
>Addgene plasmid #98184 | pBa-LSS-GFP-LDLR wt | addgene full sequence | sequence record 490370 | Addgene NGS Result
CTAGTGCATGCATACCCCTCGGTGTTATTGCTGCTCTGTGCACGCACGCTCATTGTATCACTTCATCCCA
GTGCATGCACTCACACTGGAGCGATTGCTGCTCGGTGCACGCACACTCATTGTATCACTGCAGCTCAGTG
GCTGCACGCACACCGGTGTTATTGCTGCTCGGTGCGTGCATGCACATCAGTGTCGCTGCAGCTCAGTGCA
TGCACGCTCATTGCCCATCGCTATCCCTGCCTCTCCTGCTGGCGCTCCCCGGGAGGTGACTTCAAGGGGA
CCGCAGGACCACCTCGGGGGTGGGGGGAGGGCTGCACACGCGGACCCCGCTCCCCCTCCCCAACAAAGCA
CTGTGGAATCAAAAAGGGGGGAGGGGGGATGGAGGGGCGCGTCACACCCCCGCCCCACACCCTCACCTCG
AGGTGAGCCCCACGTTCTGCTTCACTCTCCCCATCTCCCCCCCCTCCCCACCCCCAATTTTGTATTTATT
TATTTTTTAATTATTTTGTGCAGCGATGGGGGCGGGGGGGGGGGGCGCGCGCCAGGCGGGGCGGGGCGGG
GCGAGGGGCGGGGCGGGGCGAGGCGGAGAGGTGCGGCGGCAGCCAATCAGAGCGGCGCGCTCCGAAAGTT
TCCTTTTATGGCGAGGCGGCGGCGGCGGCGGCCCTATAAAAAGCGAAGCGCGCGGCGGGCGGGAGTCGCT
GCGCGCTGCCTTCGCCCCGTGCCCCGCTCCGCCGCCGCCTCGCGCCGCCCGCCCCGGCTCTGACTGACCG
CGTTACTCCCACAGGTGAGCGGGCGGGACGGCCCTTCTCCTCCGGGCTGTAATTAGCGCTTGGTTTAATG
ACGGCTCGTTTCTTTTCTGTGGCTGCGTGAAAGCCTTAAAGGGCTCCGGGAGGGCCCTTTGTGCGGGGGG
GAGCGGCTCGGGGGGTGCGTGCGTGTGTGTGTGCGTGGGGAGCGCCGCGTGCGGCTCCGCGCTGCCCGGC
GGCTGTGAGCGCTGCGGGCGCGGCGCGGGGCTTTGTGCGCTCCGCAGTGTGCGCGAGGGGAGCGCGGCCG
GGGGCGGTGCCCCGCGGTGCGGGGGGGGCTGCGAGGGGAACAAAGGCTGCGTGCGGGGTGTGTGCGTGGG
GGGGTGAGCAGGGGGTGTGGGCGCGGCGGTCGGGCTGTAACCCCCCCCTGCACCCCCCTCCCCGAGTTGC
TGAGCACGGCCCGGCTTCGGGTGCGGGGCTCCGTGCGGGGCGTGGCGCGGGGCTCGCCGTGCCGGGCGGG
GGGTGGCGGCAGGTGGGGGTGCCGGGCGGGGCGGGGCCGCCTCGGGCCGGGGAGGGCTCGGGGGAGGGGC
GCGGCGGCCCCCGGAGCGCCGGCGGCTGTCGAGGCGCGGCGAGCCGCAGCCATTGCCTTTTATGGTAATC
GTGCGAGAGGGCGCAGGGACTTCCTTTGTCCCAAATCTGTGCGGAGCCGAAATCTGGGAGGCGCCGCCGC
ACCCCCTCTAGCGGGCGCGGGGCGAAGCGGTGCGGCGCCGGCAGGAAGGAAATGGGCGGGGAGGGCCTTC
GTGCGTCGCCGCGCCGCCGTCCCCTTCTCCATCTCCAGCCTCGGGGCTGTCCGCAGGGGGACGGCTGCCT
TCGGGGGGGACGGGGCAGGGCGGGGTTCGGCTTCTGGCGTGTGACCGGCGGGGTTTATATCTTCCCTTCT
CTGTTCCTCCGCAGCCCCCAAGCTTGGCGCGCCTAGCACCATGGGGCCCTGGGGCTGGAAATTGCGCTGG
ACCGTTGCCTTGCTTCTTGCCGCTGCTGGAACTGCAGTTGGCGACAGAAGTACTGTGAGCAAGGGCGAGG
AGCTGTTCACCGGGGTGGTGCCCATCCTGGTCGAGCTGGACGGCGACGTAAACGGCCACAAGTTCAGCGT
GTCCGGCGAGGGCGAGGGCGATGCCACCTACGGCAAGCTGACCCTGAAGTTCATCTGCACCACCGGCAAG
CTGCCCGTGCCCTGGCCCACCCTCGTGACCACCCTGACCTACGGCGTGCAGTGCTTCAGCCGCTACCCCG
ACCACATGAAGCAGCACGACTTCTTCAAGTCCGCCATGCCCGAAGGCTACGTCCAGGAGCGCACCATCTT
CTTCAAGGACGACGGCAACTACAAGACCCGCGCCGAGGTGAAGTTCGAGGGCGACACCCTGGTGAACCGC
ATCGAGCTGAAGGGCATCGACTTCAAGGAGGACGGCAACATCCTGGGGCACAAGCTGGAGTACAACTACA
ACAGCCACAACGTCTATATCATGGCCGACAAGCAGAAGAACGGCATCAAGGTGAACTTCAAGATCCGCCA
CAACATCGAGGACGGCAGCGTGCAGCTCGCCGACCACTACCAGCAGAACACCCCCATCGGCGACGGCCCC
GTGCTGCTGCCCGACAACCACTACCTGAGCACCCAGTCCGCCCTGAGCAAAGACCCCAACGAGAAGCGCG
ATCACATGGTCCTGCTGGAGTTCGTGACCGCCGCCGGGATCACTCTCGGCATGGACGAGCTGTACAAGAC
AGGAGGGGGAGAATTCGACAGATGTGAAAGAAACGAGTTCCAGTGCCAAGACGGGAAATGCATCTCCTAC
AAGTGGGTCTGCGATGGCAGCGCTGAGTGCCAGGATGGCTCTGATGAGTCCCAGGAGACGTGCTTGTCTG
TCACCTGCAAATCCGGGGACTTCAGCTGTGGGGGCCGTGTCAACCGCTGCATTCCTCAGTTCTGGAGGTG
CGATGGCCAAGTGGACTGCGACAACGGCTCAGACGAGCAAGGCTGTCCCCCCAAGACGTGCTCCCAGGAC
GAGTTTCGCTGCCACGATGGGAAGTGCATCTCTCGGCAGTTCGTCTGTGACTCAGACCGGGACTGCTTGG
ACGGCTCAGACGAGGCCTCCTGCCCGGTGCTCACCTGTGGTCCCGCCAGCTTCCAGTGCAACAGCTCCAC
CTGCATCCCCCAGCTGTGGGCCTGCGACAACGACCCCGACTGCGAAGATGGCTCGGATGAGTGGCCGCAG
CGCTGTAGGGGTCTTTACGTGTTCCAAGGGGACAGTAGCCCCTGCTCGGCCTTCGAGTTCCACTGCCTAA
GTGGCGAGTGCATCCACTCCAGCTGGCGCTGTGATGGTGGCCCCGACTGCAAGGACAAATCTGACGAGGA
AAACTGCGCTGTGGCCACCTGTCGCCCTGACGAATTCCAGTGCTCTGATGGAAACTGCATCCATGGCAGC
CGGCAGTGTGACCGGGAATATGACTGCAAGGACATGAGCGATGAAGTTGGCTGCGTTAATGTGACACTCT
GCGAGGGACCCAACAAGTTCAAGTGTCACAGCGGCGAATGCATCACCCTGGACAAAGTCTGCAACATGGC
TAGAGACTGCCGGGACTGGTCAGATGAACCCATCAAAGAGTGCGGGACCAACGAATGCTTGGACAACAAC
GGCGGCTGTTCCCACGTCTGCAATGACCTTAAGATCGGCTACGAGTGCCTGTGCCCCGACGGCTTCCAGC
TGGTGGCCCAGCGAAGATGCGAAGATATCGATGAGTGTCAGGATCCCGACACCTGCAGCCAGCTCTGCGT
GAACCTGGAGGGTGGCTACAAGTGCCAGTGTGAGGAAGGCTTCCAGCTGGACCCCCACACGAAGGCCTGC
AAGGCTGTGGGCTCCATCGCCTACCTCTTCTTCACCAACCGGCACGAGGTCAGGAAGATGACGCTGGACC
GGAGCGAGTACACCAGCCTCATCCCCAACCTGAGGAACGTGGTCGCTCTGGACACGGAGGTGGCCAGCAA
TAGAATCTACTGGTCTGACCTGTCCCAGAGAATGATCTGCAGCACCCAGCTTGACAGAGCCCACGGCGTC
TCTTCCTATGACACCGTCATCAGCAGGGACATCCAGGCCCCCGACGGGCTGGCTGTGGACTGGATCCACA
GCAACATCTACTGGACCGACTCTGTCCTGGGCACTGTCTCTGTTGCGGATACCAAGGGCGTGAAGAGGAA
AACGTTATTCAGGGAGAACGGCTCCAAGCCAAGGGCCATCGTGGTGGATCCTGTTCATGGCTTCATGTAC
TGGACTGACTGGGGAACTCCCGCCAAGATCAAGAAAGGGGGCCTGAATGGTGTGGACATCTACTCGCTGG
TGACTGAAAACATTCAGTGGCCCAATGGCATCACCCTAGATCTCCTCAGTGGCCGCCTCTACTGGGTTGA
CTCCAAACTTCACTCCATCTCAAGCATCGATGTCAATGGGGGCAACCGGAAGACCATCTTGGAGGATGAA
AAGAGGCTGGCCCACCCCTTCTCCTTGGCCGTCTTTGAGGACAAAGTATTTTGGACAGATATCATCAACG
AAGCCATTTTCAGTGCCAACCGCCTCACAGGTTCCGATGTCAACTTGTTGGCTGAAAACCTACTGTCCCC
AGAGGATATGGTCCTCTTCCACAACCTCACCCAGCCAAGAGGAGTGAACTGGTGTGAGAGGACCACCCTG
AGCAATGGCGGCTGCCAGTATCTGTGCCTCCCTGCCCCGCAGATCAACCCCCACTCGCCCAAGTTTACCT
GCGCCTGCCCGGACGGCATGCTGCTGGCCAGGGACATGAGGAGCTGCCTCACAGAGGCTGAGGCTGCAGT
GGCCACCCAGGAGACATCCACCGTCAGGCTAAAGGTCAGCTCCACAGCCGTAAGGACACAGCACACAACC
ACCCGGCCTGTTCCCGACACCTCCCGGCTGCCTGGGGCCACCCCTGGGCTCACCACGGTGGAGATAGTGA
CAATGTCTCACCAAGCTCTGGGCGACGTTGCTGGCAGAGGAAATGAGAAGAAGCCCAGTAGCGTGAGGGC
TCTAAGCTTGGTCCTCCCCATCGTGCTCCTCGTCTTCCTTTGCCTGGGGGTCTTCCTTCTATGGAAGAAC
TGGCGGCTTAAGAACATCAACAGCATCAACTTTGACAACCCCGTCTATCAGAAGACCACAGAGGATGAGG
TCCACATTTGCCACAACCAGGACGGCTACAGCTACCCCTCGAGACAGATGGTCAGTCTGGAGGATGACGT
GGCGTGACGGACCGTCTAATCTAGATAAGTAATGATCATAATCAGCCATATCACATCTGTAGAGGTTTTA
CTTGCTTTAAAAAACCTCCCACACCTCCCCCTGAACCTGAAACATAAAATGAATGCAATTGTTGTTGTTA
ACTTGTTTATTGCAGCTTATAATGGTTACAAATAAAGCAATAGCATCACAAATTTCACAAATAAAGCATT
TTTTTCACTGCATTCTAGTTGTGGTTTGTCCAAACTCATCAATGTATCTTATCATGTCTGGATCCCCGGG
TACCGAGCTCGAATTCGTAATCATGTCATAGCTGTTTCCTGTGTGAAATTGTTATCCGCTCACAATTCCA
CACAACATACGAGCCGGAAGCATAAAGTGTAAAGCCTGGGGTGCCTAATGAGTGAGCTAACTCACATTAA
TTGCGTTGCGCTCACTGCCCGCTTTCCAGTCGGGAAACCTGTCGTGCCAGCTGCATTAATGAATCGGCCA
ACGCGCGGGGAGAGGCGGTTTGCGTATTGGGCGCTCTTCCGCTTCCTCGCTCACTGACTCGCTGCGCTCG
GTCGTTCGGCTGCGGCGAGCGGTATCAGCTCACTCAAAGGCGGTAATACGGTTATCCACAGAATCAGGGG
ATAACGCAGGAAAGAACATGTGAGCAAAAGGCCAGCAAAAGGCCAGGAACCGTAAAAAGGCCGCGTTGCT
GGCGTTTTTCCATAGGCTCCGCCCCCCTGACGAGCATCACAAAAATCGACGCTCAAGTCAGAGGTGGCGA
AACCCGACAGGACTATAAAGATACCAGGCGTTTCCCCCTGGAAGCTCCCTCGTGCGCTCTCCTGTTCCGA
CCCTGCCGCTTACCGGATACCTGTCCGCCTTTCTCCCTTCGGGAAGCGTGGCGCTTTCTCATAGCTCACG
CTGTAGGTATCTCAGTTCGGTGTAGGTCGTTCGCTCCAAGCTGGGCTGTGTGCACGAACCCCCCGTTCAG
CCCGACCGCTGCGCCTTATCCGGTAACTATCGTCTTGAGTCCAACCCGGTAAGACACGACTTATCGCCAC
TGGCAGCAGCCACTGGTAACAGGATTAGCAGAGCGAGGTATGTAGGCGGTGCTACAGAGTTCTTGAAGTG
GTGGCCTAACTACGGCTACACTAGAAGAACAGTATTTGGTATCTGCGCTCTGCTGAAGCCAGTTACCTTC
GGAAAAAGAGTTGGTAGCTCTTGATCCGGCAAACAAACCACCGCTGGTAGCGGTGGTTTTTTTGTTTGCA
AGCAGCAGATTACGCGCAGAAAAAAAGGATCTCAAGAAGATCCTTTGATCTTTTCTACGGGGTCTGACGC
TCAGTGGAACGAAAACTCACGTTAAGGGATTTTGGTCATGAGATTATCAAAAAGGATCTTCACCTAGATC
CTTTTAAATTAAAAATGAAGTTTTAAATCAATCTAAAGTATATATGAGTAAACTTGGTCTGACAGTTACC
AATGCTTAATCAGTGAGGCACCTATCTCAGCGATCTGTCTATTTCGTTCATCCATAGTTGCCTGACTCCC
CGTCGTGTAGATAACTACGATACGGGAGGGCTTACCATCTGGCCCCAGTGCTGCAATGATACCGCGAGAC
CCACGCTCACCGGCTCCAGATTTATCAGCAATAAACCAGCCAGCCGGAAGGGCCGAGCGCAGAAGTGGTC
CTGCAACTTTATCCGCCTCCATCCAGTCTATTAATTGTTGCCGGGAAGCTAGAGTAAGTAGTTCGCCAGT
TAATAGTTTGCGCAACGTTGTTGCCATTGCTACAGGCATCGTGGTGTCACGCTCGTCGTTTGGTATGGCT
TCATTCAGCTCCGGTTCCCAACGATCAAGGCGAGTTACATGATCCCCCATGTTGTGCAAAAAAGCGGTTA
GCTCCTTCGGTCCTCCGATCGTTGTCAGAAGTAAGTTGGCCGCAGTGTTATCACTCATGGTTATGGCAGC
ACTGCATAATTCTCTTACTGTCATGCCATCCGTAAGATGCTTTTCTGTGACTGGTGAGTACTCAACCAAG
TCATTCTGAGAATAGTGTATGCGGCGACCGAGTTGCTCTTGCCCGGCGTCAATACGGGATAATACCGCGC
CACATAGCAGAACTTTAAAAGTGCTCATCATTGGAAAACGTTCTTCGGGGCGAAAACTCTCAAGGATCTT
ACCGCTGTTGAGATCCAGTTCGATGTAACCCACTCGTGCACCCAACTGATCTTCAGCATCTTTTACTTTC
ACCAGCGTTTCTGGGTGAGCAAAAACAGGAAGGCAAAATGCCGCAAAAAAGGGAATAAGGGCGACACGGA
AATGTTGAATACTCATACTCTTCCTTTTTCAATATTATTGAAGCATTTATCAGGGTTATTGTCTCATGAG
CGGATACATATTTGAATGTATTTAGAAAAATAAACAAATAGGGGTTCCGCGCACATTTCCCCGAAAAGTG
CCACCTGACGTCTAAGAAACCATTATTATCATGACATTAACCTATAAAAATAGGCGTATCACGAGGCCCT
TTCGTCTCGCGCGTTTCGGTGATGACGGTGAAAACCTCTGACACATGCAGCTCCCGGAGACGGTCACAGC
TTGTCTGTAAGCGGATGCCGGGAGCAGACAAGCCCGTCAGGGCGCGTCAGCGGGTGTTGGCGGGTGTCGG
GGCTGGCTTAACTATGCGGCATCAGAGCAGATTGTACTGAGAGTGCACCATATGCGGTGTGAAATACCGC
ACAGATGCGTAAGGAGAAAATACCGCATCAGGCGCCATTCGCCATTCAGGCTGCGCAACTGTTGGGAAGG
GCGATCGGTGCGGGCCTCTTCGCTATTACGCCAGCTGGCGAAAGGGGGATGTGCTGCAAGGCGATTAAGT
TGGGTAACGCCAGGGTTTTCCCAGTCACGACGTTGTAAAACGACGGCCAGTGCCAAGTTGGGATCTTTGC
ATTGGCCCACGGCTCTCAGGATGGGGATGCTCCCCTTCAGCACCCGGTTCCCCTTGGAAACTGATGGTCC
TGGCTCTGTGGCATGGCAGTGGCACTGTGAGGAGCCCCCTACCAGCAGCACACAGTGGGGTTGGCACTGC
CACGCTCCGGATGCCGCGCTCTGATCCAACCCCATAATCAAGGGAACCCGAATTGCCCCATCATTGCCCC
CACCACCCCCATCCTGCCGGGCCCTCACACCCCACGCTGCCTTCTGGTGACATTCCCCAGCCCAAACCCA
CGGCTTCATGGCTACCGCGGGGCATTTCCCATTGCCGCCCCATTATCAGCTCTGCACACCTCCCGCTGTA
CCCATGCCTCGTGGCTGCCCTTCTTTGACGTATAATCTTCTAATTAATACCCGGCCTTGTCAAAGTGGAG
CACAAACGTTAATTAATTCCCCAGCAGGCAGGTAATTAACAGTGTGACTCCCTTTTTGCTGCGAGTGGGG
CTGATACAGAGAGATGTGGCACTATGGAGCCCACGGGGTCCTGGCACTGGGTGCCCACGGAGGTCCCCAT
GTGCTGCAGTGTCACCGCCTCCGAGGAGACAGTATTGTCCCTGCGGTGTCCCTGCAGCTCAGCTCTGTCC
ACAGGGCCACCTCCAGTTTGGAGGGGACACAATGCAGCCCCGATGCAACCCATCCTCGCAGCATCCCAGG
GACAAAGACCCCACTGCAAGACCGCACACAGGGCTGGGTCCCGCTCCCCTAATATCTACAGTGCTTCTTG
CATGGCCCCTTAATCAATGCAGTTAATCAGCATGCGCTCATGCACCGCTCTGGAGCTGCAAAGCCCCTCG
CAGCGCTGCTCACCAACACCGCGCACCGCCCCGGCCCAGCCTGCAGCACGCGCTGCAAACAGGAAAGAAA
CAAAATATTGCCCAAATGTAGGCAAAGGCATTCGGCTGCCTTGACCTCCGCCGGGCCGGGCCCTGCCTGA
CTCAGCTCCTTACTCAGCGCTCGCTTCCTCCCTCCGGCTGCCACCGCCGCAGCGCACACCCTGACAAAGA
GTGGCCCTTAACGGGCTCTGAGGTGCACCCAGCAGTGCACTCAGCAGTCCAAGGGCCGGCCTGGAGGTTT
GCACCGCTACGTGCTGACATTAGCATTGAACTTGGCCCTGGGTAGTGCTGCAGGCCGGGCGGGGTGGGTG
TAGAGAGTGCAGCGCGCGTTGCACCCGGTGCCCCTTCCCCTCCCTTGCATCCCAGCAGGCTGCACCCCAG
CACCAGGCCCGTGCATGCATGCTCCTGGTGTTATTGCAGCCTGGTGCATGCATGCGTCTTGATGGTGCAG
CGCTGTGCATGCATCCTCCTTGGTGTGTAGCAGT
