Features (pLannotate 1.2.2; 17 found; start..end, strand, type, name):
    131..208     +  CDS            LDLR (fragment): LDLR_HUMAN - Experimental evidence at protein level: Swiss-Prot protein existence level 1. (Microbial infection) In case of HIV-1 infection, may function as a receptor for extracellular Tat in neurons, mediating its internalization in uninfected cells. From Homo sapiens (Human).
    215..928     +  CDS            EGFP: EGFP is a basic (constitutively fluorescent) green fluorescent protein published in 1996, derived from Aequorea victoria. It is reported to be a rapidly-maturing weak dimer with moderate acid sensitivity.
    947..3454    +  CDS            LDLR: LDLR_HUMAN - Experimental evidence at protein level: Swiss-Prot protein existence level 1. (Microbial infection) In case of HIV-1 infection, may function as a receptor for extracellular Tat in neurons, mediating its internalization in uninfected cells. From Homo sapiens (Human).
   3482..3567    +  CDS            large T antigen (fragment): large T antigen from SV40 (simian virus 40)
   3590..3724    +  polyA_signal   SV40 poly(A) signal: SV40 polyadenylation signal
   3779..3795    -  protein_bind   lac operator: The lac repressor binds to the lac operator to inhibit transcription in E. coli. This inhibition can be relieved by adding lactose or isopropyl-β-D-thiogalactopyranoside (IPTG). lac repressor encoded by lacI
   3803..3833    -  promoter       lac promoter: promoter for the E. coli lac operon
   3848..3869    -  protein_bind   CAP binding site: CAP binding activates transcription in the presence of cAMP. E. coli catabolite activator protein
   3882..3974    -  CDS            lacI (fragment): lac repressor; lacI; The lac repressor binds to the lac operator to inhibit transcription in E. coli. This inhibition can be relieved by adding lactose or isopropyl-β-D-thiogalactopyranoside (IPTG).
   4157..4745    -  rep_origin     ori: high-copy-number ColE1/pMB1/pBR322/pUC origin of replication
   4916..5776    -  CDS            AmpR: β-lactamase; bla; confers resistance to ampicillin, carbenicillin, and related antibiotics
   5777..5881    -  promoter       AmpR promoter: bla
   5976..6011    +  CDS            rop (fragment): Rop protein, which maintains plasmids at low copy number; rop
   6113..6212    +  misc_feature   bom (fragment): basis of mobility region from pBR322
   6218..6372    -  CDS            lacZα (fragment): LacZα fragment of β-galactosidase; lacZ fragment
   8172..8282    +  promoter       chicken β-actin promoter (fragment): contains a 21-bp deletion relative to the standard chicken β-actin promoter
   8282..71      +  intron         chimeric intron (fragment) (across the origin): chimera between introns from chicken β-actin and rabbit β-globin
>Addgene plasmid #98184 | pBa-LSS-GFP-LDLR wt Sequencing Result | analyzer sequence | sequence record 193285
CCGCAGGGGGACGGCTGCCTTCGGGGGGGACGGGGCAGGGCGGGGTTCGGCTTCTGGCGTGTGACCGGCG
GGGTTTATATCTTCCCTTCTCTGTTCCTCCGCAGCCCCCAAGCTTGGCGCGCCTAGCACCATGGGGCCCT
GGGGCTGGAAATTGCGCTGGACCGTTGCCTTGCTTCTTGCCGCTGCTGGAACTGCAGTTGGCGACAGAAG
TACTGTGAGCAAGGGCGAGGAGCTGTTCACCGGGGTGGTGCCCATCCTGGTCGAGCTGGACGGCGACGTA
AACGGCCACAAGTTCAGCGTGTCCGGCGAGGGCGAGGGCGATGCCACCTACGGCAAGCTGACCCTGAAGT
TCATCTGCACCACCGGCAAGCTGCCCGTGCCCTGGCCCACCCTCGTGACCACCCTGACCTACGGCGTGCA
GTGCTTCAGCCGCTACCCCGACCACATGAAGCAGCACGACTTCTTCAAGTCCGCCATGCCCGAAGGCTAC
GTCCAGGAGCGCACCATCTTCTTCAAGGACGACGGCAACTACAAGACCCGCGCCGAGGTGAAGTTCGAGG
GCGACACCCTGGTGAACCGCATCGAGCTGAAGGGCATCGACTTCAAGGAGGACGGCAACATCCTGGGGCA
CAAGCTGGAGTACAACTACAACAGCCACAACGTCTATATCATGGCCGACAAGCAGAAGAACGGCATCAAG
GTGAACTTCAAGATCCGCCACAACATCGAGGACGGCAGCGTGCAGCTCGCCGACCACTACCAGCAGAACA
CCCCCATCGGCGACGGCCCCGTGCTGCTGCCCGACAACCACTACCTGAGCACCCAGTCCGCCCTGAGCAA
AGACCCCAACGAGAAGCGCGATCACATGGTCCTGCTGGAGTTCGTGACCGCCGCCGGGATCACTCTCGGC
ATGGACGAGCTGTACAAGACAGGAGGGGGAGAATTCGACAGATGTGAAAGAAACGAGTTCCAGTGCCAAG
ACGGGAAATGCATCTCCTACAAGTGGGTCTGCGATGGCAGCGCTGAGTGCCAGGATGGCTCTGATGAGTC
CCAGGAGACGTGCTTGTCTGTCACCTGCAAATCCGGGGACTTCAGCTGTGGGGGCCGTGTCAACCGCTGC
ATTCCTCAGTTCTGGAGGTGCGATGGCCAAGTGGACTGCGACAACGGCTCAGACGAGCAAGGCTGTCCCC
CCAAGACGTGCTCCCAGGACGAGTTTCGCTGCCACGATGGGAAGTGCATCTCTCGGCAGTTCGTCTGTGA
CTCAGACCGGGACTGCTTGGACGGCTCAGACGAGGCCTCCTGCCCGGTGCTCACCTGTGGTCCCGCCAGC
TTCCAGTGCAACAGCTCCACCTGCATCCCCCAGCTGTGGGCCTGCGACAACGACCCCGACTGCGAAGATG
GCTCGGATGAGTGGCCGCAGCGCTGTAGGGGTCTTTACGTGTTCCAAGGGGACAGTAGCCCCTGCTCGGC
CTTCGAGTTCCACTGCCTAAGTGGCGAGTGCATCCACTCCAGCTGGCGCTGTGATGGTGGCCCCGACTGC
AAGGACAAATCTGACGAGGAAAACTGCGCTGTGGCCACCTGTCGCCCTGACGAATTCCAGTGCTCTGATG
GAAACTGCATCCATGGCAGCCGGCAGTGTGACCGGGAATATGACTGCAAGGACATGAGCGATGAAGTTGG
CTGCGTTAATGTGACACTCTGCGAGGGACCCAACAAGTTCAAGTGTCACAGCGGCGAATGCATCACCCTG
GACAAAGTCTGCAACATGGCTAGAGACTGCCGGGACTGGTCAGATGAACCCATCAAAGAGTGCGGGACCA
ACGAATGCTTGGACAACAACGGCGGCTGTTCCCACGTCTGCAATGACCTTAAGATCGGCTACGAGTGCCT
GTGCCCCGACGGCTTCCAGCTGGTGGCCCAGCGAAGATGCGAAGATATCGATGAGTGTCAGGATCCCGAC
ACCTGCAGCCAGCTCTGCGTGAACCTGGAGGGTGGCTACAAGTGCCAGTGTGAGGAAGGCTTCCAGCTGG
ACCCCCACACGAAGGCCTGCAAGGCTGTGGGCTCCATCGCCTACCTCTTCTTCACCAACCGGCACGAGGT
CAGGAAGATGACGCTGGACCGGAGCGAGTACACCAGCCTCATCCCCAACCTGAGGAACGTGGTCGCTCTG
GACACGGAGGTGGCCAGCAATAGAATCTACTGGTCTGACCTGTCCCAGAGAATGATCTGCAGCACCCAGC
TTGACAGAGCCCACGGCGTCTCTTCCTATGACACCGTCATCAGCAGGGACATCCAGGCCCCCGACGGGCT
GGCTGTGGACTGGATCCACAGCAACATCTACTGGACCGACTCTGTCCTGGGCACTGTCTCTGTTGCGGAT
ACCAAGGGCGTGAAGAGGAAAACGTTATTCAGGGAGAACGGCTCCAAGCCAAGGGCCATCGTGGTGGATC
CTGTTCATGGCTTCATGTACTGGACTGACTGGGGAACTCCCGCCAAGATCAAGAAAGGGGGCCTGAATGG
TGTGGACATCTACTCGCTGGTGACTGAAAACATTCAGTGGCCCAATGGCATCACCCTAGATCTCCTCAGT
GGCCGCCTCTACTGGGTTGACTCCAAACTTCACTCCATCTCAAGCATCGATGTCAATGGGGGCAACCGGA
AGACCATCTTGGAGGATGAAAAGAGGCTGGCCCACCCCTTCTCCTTGGCCGTCTTTGAGGACAAAGTATT
TTGGACAGATATCATCAACGAAGCCATTTTCAGTGCCAACCGCCTCACAGGTTCCGATGTCAACTTGTTG
GCTGAAAACCTACTGTCCCCAGAGGATATGGTCCTCTTCCACAACCTCACCCAGCCAAGAGGAGTGAACT
GGTGTGAGAGGACCACCCTGAGCAATGGCGGCTGCCAGTATCTGTGCCTCCCTGCCCCGCAGATCAACCC
CCACTCGCCCAAGTTTACCTGCGCCTGCCCGGACGGCATGCTGCTGGCCAGGGACATGAGGAGCTGCCTC
ACAGAGGCTGAGGCTGCAGTGGCCACCCAGGAGACATCCACCGTCAGGCTAAAGGTCAGCTCCACAGCCG
TAAGGACACAGCACACAACCACCCGGCCTGTTCCCGACACCTCCCGGCTGCCTGGGGCCACCCCTGGGCT
CACCACGGTGGAGATAGTGACAATGTCTCACCAAGCTCTGGGCGACGTTGCTGGCAGAGGAAATGAGAAG
AAGCCCAGTAGCGTGAGGGCTCTAAGCTTGGTCCTCCCCATCGTGCTCCTCGTCTTCCTTTGCCTGGGGG
TCTTCCTTCTATGGAAGAACTGGCGGCTTAAGAACATCAACAGCATCAACTTTGACAACCCCGTCTATCA
GAAGACCACAGAGGATGAGGTCCACATTTGCCACAACCAGGACGGCTACAGCTACCCCTCGAGACAGATG
GTCAGTCTGGAGGATGACGTGGCGTGACGGACCGTCTAATCTAGATAAGTAATGATCATAATCAGCCATA
TCACATCTGTAGAGGTTTTACTTGCTTTAAAAAACCTCCCACACCTCCCCCTGAACCTGAAACATAAAAT
GAATGCAATTGTTGTTGTTAACTTGTTTATTGCAGCTTATAATGGTTACAAATAAAGCAATAGCATCACA
AATTTCACAAATAAAGCATTTTTTTCACTGCATTCTAGTTGTGGTTTGTCCAAACTCATCAATGTATCTT
ATCATGTCTGGATCCCCGGGTACCGAGCTCGAATTCGTAATCATGTCATAGCTGTTTCCTGTGTGAAATT
GTTATCCGCTCACAATTCCACACAACATACGAGCCGGAAGCATAAAGTGTAAAGCCTGGGGTGCCTAATG
AGTGAGCTAACTCACATTAATTGCGTTGCGCTCACTGCCCGCTTTCCAGTCGGGAAACCTGTCGTGCCAG
CTGCATTAATGAATCGGCCAACGCGCGGGGAGAGGCGGTTTGCGTATTGGGCGCTCTTCCGCTTCCTCGC
TCACTGACTCGCTGCGCTCGGTCGTTCGGCTGCGGCGAGCGGTATCAGCTCACTCAAAGGCGGTAATACG
GTTATCCACAGAATCAGGGGATAACGCAGGAAAGAACATGTGAGCAAAAGGCCAGCAAAAGGCCAGGAAC
CGTAAAAAGGCCGCGTTGCTGGCGTTTTTCCATAGGCTCCGCCCCCCTGACGAGCATCACAAAAATCGAC
GCTCAAGTCAGAGGTGGCGAAACCCGACAGGACTATAAAGATACCAGGCGTTTCCCCCTGGAAGCTCCCT
CGTGCGCTCTCCTGTTCCGACCCTGCCGCTTACCGGATACCTGTCCGCCTTTCTCCCTTCGGGAAGCGTG
GCGCTTTCTCATAGCTCACGCTGTAGGTATCTCAGTTCGGTGTAGGTCGTTCGCTCCAAGCTGGGCTGTG
TGCACGAACCCCCCGTTCAGCCCGACCGCTGCGCCTTATCCGGTAACTATCGTCTTGAGTCCAACCCGGT
AAGACACGACTTATCGCCACTGGCAGCAGCCACTGGTAACAGGATTAGCAGAGCGAGGTATGTAGGCGGT
GCTACAGAGTTCTTGAAGTGGTGGCCTAACTACGGCTACACTAGAAGAACAGTATTTGGTATCTGCGCTC
TGCTGAAGCCAGTTACCTTCGGAAAAAGAGTTGGTAGCTCTTGATCCGGCAAACAAACCACCGCTGGTAG
CGGTGGTTTTTTTGTTTGCAAGCAGCAGATTACGCGCAGAAAAAAAGGATCTCAAGAAGATCCTTTGATC
TTTTCTACGGGGTCTGACGCTCAGTGGAACGAAAACTCACGTTAAGGGATTTTGGTCATGAGATTATCAA
AAAGGATCTTCACCTAGATCCTTTTAAATTAAAAATGAAGTTTTAAATCAATCTAAAGTATATATGAGTA
AACTTGGTCTGACAGTTACCAATGCTTAATCAGTGAGGCACCTATCTCAGCGATCTGTCTATTTCGTTCA
TCCATAGTTGCCTGACTCCCCGTCGTGTAGATAACTACGATACGGGAGGGCTTACCATCTGGCCCCAGTG
CTGCAATGATACCGCGAGACCCACGCTCACCGGCTCCAGATTTATCAGCAATAAACCAGCCAGCCGGAAG
GGCCGAGCGCAGAAGTGGTCCTGCAACTTTATCCGCCTCCATCCAGTCTATTAATTGTTGCCGGGAAGCT
AGAGTAAGTAGTTCGCCAGTTAATAGTTTGCGCAACGTTGTTGCCATTGCTACAGGCATCGTGGTGTCAC
GCTCGTCGTTTGGTATGGCTTCATTCAGCTCCGGTTCCCAACGATCAAGGCGAGTTACATGATCCCCCAT
GTTGTGCAAAAAAGCGGTTAGCTCCTTCGGTCCTCCGATCGTTGTCAGAAGTAAGTTGGCCGCAGTGTTA
TCACTCATGGTTATGGCAGCACTGCATAATTCTCTTACTGTCATGCCATCCGTAAGATGCTTTTCTGTGA
CTGGTGAGTACTCAACCAAGTCATTCTGAGAATAGTGTATGCGGCGACCGAGTTGCTCTTGCCCGGCGTC
AATACGGGATAATACCGCGCCACATAGCAGAACTTTAAAAGTGCTCATCATTGGAAAACGTTCTTCGGGG
CGAAAACTCTCAAGGATCTTACCGCTGTTGAGATCCAGTTCGATGTAACCCACTCGTGCACCCAACTGAT
CTTCAGCATCTTTTACTTTCACCAGCGTTTCTGGGTGAGCAAAAACAGGAAGGCAAAATGCCGCAAAAAA
GGGAATAAGGGCGACACGGAAATGTTGAATACTCATACTCTTCCTTTTTCAATATTATTGAAGCATTTAT
CAGGGTTATTGTCTCATGAGCGGATACATATTTGAATGTATTTAGAAAAATAAACAAATAGGGGTTCCGC
GCACATTTCCCCGAAAAGTGCCACCTGACGTCTAAGAAACCATTATTATCATGACATTAACCTATAAAAA
TAGGCGTATCACGAGGCCCTTTCGTCTCGCGCGTTTCGGTGATGACGGTGAAAACCTCTGACACATGCAG
CTCCCGGAGACGGTCACAGCTTGTCTGTAAGCGGATGCCGGGAGCAGACAAGCCCGTCAGGGCGCGTCAG
CGGGTGTTGGCGGGTGTCGGGGCTGGCTTAACTATGCGGCATCAGAGCAGATTGTACTGAGAGTGCACCA
TATGCGGTGTGAAATACCGCACAGATGCGTAAGGAGAAAATACCGCATCAGGCGCCATTCGCCATTCAGG
CTGCGCAACTGTTGGGAAGGGCGATCGGTGCGGGCCTCTTCGCTATTACGCCAGCTGGCGAAAGGGGGAT
GTGCTGCAAGGCGATTAAGTTGGGTAACGCCAGGGTTTTCCCAGTCACGACGTTGTAAAACGACGGCCAG
TGCCAAGTTGGGATCTTTGCATTGGCCCACGGCTCTCAGGATGGGGATGCTCCCCTTCAGCACCCGGTTC
CCCTTGGAAACTGATGGTCCTGGCTCTGTGGCATGGCAGTGGCACTGTGAGGAGCCCCCTACCAGCAGCA
CACAGTGGGGTTGGCACTGCCACGCTCCGGATGCCGCGCTCTGATCCAACCCCATAATCAAGGGAACCCG
AATTGCCCCATCATTGCCCCCACCACCCCCATCCTGCCGGGCCCTCACACCCCACGCTGCCTTCTGGTGA
CATTCCCCAGCCCAAACCCACGGCTTCATGGCTACCGCGGGGCATTTCCCATTGCCGCCCCATTATCAGC
TCTGCACACCTCCCGCTGTACCCATGCCTCGTGGCTGCCCTTCTTTGACGTATAATCTTCTAATTAATAC
CCGGCCTTGTCAAAGTGGAGCACAAACGTTAATTAATTCCCCAGCAGGCAGGTAATTAACAGTGTGACTC
CCTTTTTGCTGCGAGTGGGGCTGATACAGAGAGATGTGGCACTATGGAGCCCACGGGGTCCTGGCACTGG
GTGCCCACGGAGGTCCCCATGTGCTGCAGTGTCACCGCCTCCGAGGAGACAGTATTGTCCCTGCGGTGTC
CCTGCAGCTCAGCTCTGTCCACAGGGCCACCTCCAGTTTGGAGGGGACACAATGCAGCCCCGATGCAACC
CATCCTCGCAGCATCCCAGGGACAAAGACCCCACTGCAAGACCGCACACAGGGCTGGGTCCCGCTCCCCT
AATATCTACAGTGCTTCTTGCATGGCCCCTTAATCAATGCAGTTAATCAGCATGCGCTCATGCACCGCTC
TGGAGCTGCAAAGCCCCTCGCAGCGCTGCTCACCAACACCGCGCACCGCCCCGGCCCAGCCTGCAGCACG
CGCTGCAAACAGGAAAGAAACAAAATATTGCCCAAATGTAGGCAAAGGCATTCGGCTGCCTTGACCTCCG
CCGGGCCGGGCCCTGCCTGACTCAGCTCCTTACTCAGCGCTCGCTTCCTCCCTCCGGCTGCCACCGCCGC
AGCGCACACCCTGACAAAGAGTGGCCCTTAACGGGCTCTGAGGTGCACCCAGCAGTGCACTCAGCAGTCC
AAGGGCCGGCCTGGAGGTTTGCACCGCTACGTGCTGACATTAGCATTGAACTTGGCCCTGGGTAGTGCTG
CAGGCCGGGCGGGGTGGGTGTAGAGAGTGCAGCGCGCGTTGCACCCGGTGCCCCTTCCCCTCCCTTGCAT
CCCAGCAGGCTGCACCCCAGCACCAGGCCCGTGCATGCATGCTCCTGGTGTTATTGCAGCCTGGTGCATG
CATGCGTCTTGATGGTGCAGCGCTGTGCATGCATCCTCCTTGGTGTGTAGCAGTCTAGTGCATGCATACC
CCTCGGTGTTATTGCTGCTCTGTGCACGCACGCTCATTGTATCACTTCATCCCAGTGCATGCACTCACAC
TGGAGCGATTGCTGCTCGGTGCACGCACACTCATTGTATCACTGCAGCTCAGTGGCTGCACGCACACCGG
TGTTATTGCTGCTCGGTGCGTGCATGCACATCAGTGTCGCTGCAGCTCAGTGCATGCACGCTCATTGCCC
ATCGCTATCCCTGCCTCTCCTGCTGGCGCTCCCCGGGAGGTGACTTCAAGGGGACCGCAGGACCACCTCG
GGGGTGGGGGGAGGGCTGCACACGCGGACCCCGCTCCCCCTCCCCAACAAAGCACTGTGGAATCAAAAAG
GGGGGAGGGGGGATGGAGGGGCGCGTCACACCCCCGCCCCACACCCTCACCTCGAGGTGAGCCCCACGTT
CTGCTTCACTCTCCCCATCTCCCCCCCCTCCCCACCCCCAATTTTGTATTTATTTATTTTTTAATTATTT
TGTGCAGCGATGGGGGCGGGGG
