Features (pLannotate 1.2.2; 19 found; start..end, strand, type, name):
    418..693     +  promoter       chicken β-actin promoter: No description available
    694..1653    +  intron         chimeric intron: chimera between introns from chicken β-actin and rabbit β-globin
   1713..1790    +  CDS            LDLR (fragment): LDLR_HUMAN - Experimental evidence at protein level: Swiss-Prot protein existence level 1. (Microbial infection) In case of HIV-1 infection, may function as a receptor for extracellular Tat in neurons, mediating its internalization in uninfected cells. From Homo sapiens (Human).
   1797..2510    +  CDS            EGFP: EGFP is a basic (constitutively fluorescent) green fluorescent protein published in 1996, derived from Aequorea victoria. It is reported to be a rapidly-maturing weak dimer with moderate acid sensitivity.
   2529..5036    +  CDS            LDLR: LDLR_HUMAN - Experimental evidence at protein level: Swiss-Prot protein existence level 1. (Microbial infection) In case of HIV-1 infection, may function as a receptor for extracellular Tat in neurons, mediating its internalization in uninfected cells. From Homo sapiens (Human).
   2535..2681    +  CDS            lrp-1 (fragment): LRP_CAEEL - Experimental evidence at protein level: Swiss-Prot protein existence level 1. May act as a receptor for the endocytosis of extracellular ligands such as chylomicron remnants, protease-inhibitor complexes and vitellogenin. From Caenorhabditis elegans.
   2535..2681    +  CDS            lrp-1 (fragment): LRP_CAEEL - Experimental evidence at protein level: Swiss-Prot protein existence level 1. May act as a receptor for the endocytosis of extracellular ligands such as chylomicron remnants, protease-inhibitor complexes and vitellogenin. From Caenorhabditis elegans.
   5064..5149    +  CDS            large T antigen (fragment): large T antigen from SV40 (simian virus 40)
   5172..5306    +  polyA_signal   SV40 poly(A) signal: SV40 polyadenylation signal
   5361..5377    -  protein_bind   lac operator: The lac repressor binds to the lac operator to inhibit transcription in E. coli. This inhibition can be relieved by adding lactose or isopropyl-β-D-thiogalactopyranoside (IPTG). lac repressor encoded by lacI
   5385..5415    -  promoter       lac promoter: promoter for the E. coli lac operon
   5430..5451    -  protein_bind   CAP binding site: CAP binding activates transcription in the presence of cAMP. E. coli catabolite activator protein
   5464..5556    -  CDS            lacI (fragment): lac repressor; lacI; The lac repressor binds to the lac operator to inhibit transcription in E. coli. This inhibition can be relieved by adding lactose or isopropyl-β-D-thiogalactopyranoside (IPTG).
   5739..6327    -  rep_origin     ori: high-copy-number ColE1/pMB1/pBR322/pUC origin of replication
   6498..7358    -  CDS            AmpR: β-lactamase; bla; confers resistance to ampicillin, carbenicillin, and related antibiotics
   7359..7463    -  promoter       AmpR promoter: bla
   7558..7593    +  CDS            rop (fragment): Rop protein, which maintains plasmids at low copy number; rop
   7695..7794    +  misc_feature   bom (fragment): basis of mobility region from pBR322
   7800..7954    -  CDS            lacZα (fragment): LacZα fragment of β-galactosidase; lacZ fragment
>Addgene plasmid #98184 | pBa-LSS-GFP-LDLR wt | analyzer sequence | sequence record 193286
CTAGTGCATGCATACCCCTCGGTGTTATTGCTGCTCTGTGCACGCACGCTCATTGTATCACTTCATCCCA
GTGCATGCACTCACACTGGAGCGATTGCTGCTCGGTGCACGCACACTCATTGTATCACTGCAGCTCAGTG
GCTGCACGCACACCGGTGTTATTGCTGCTCGGTGCGTGCATGCACATCAGTGTCGCTGCAGCTCAGTGCA
TGCACGCTCATTGCCCATCGCTATCCCTGCCTCTCCTGCTGGCGCTCCCCGGGAGGTGACTTCAAGGGGA
CCGCAGGACCACCTCGGGGGTGGGGGGAGGGCTGCACACGCGGACCCCGCTCCCCCTCCCCAACAAAGCA
CTGTGGAATCAAAAAGGGGGGAGGGGGGATGGAGGGGCGCGTCACACCCCCGCCCCACACCCTCACCTCG
AGGTGAGCCCCACGTTCTGCTTCACTCTCCCCATCTCCCCCCCCTCCCCACCCCCAATTTTGTATTTATT
TATTTTTTAATTATTTTGTGCAGCGATGGGGGCGGGGGGGGGGGGGGCGCGCGCCAGGCGGGGCGGGGCG
GGGCGAGGGGCGGGGCGGGGCGAGGCGGAGAGGTGCGGCGGCAGCCAATCAGAGCGGCGCGCTCCGAAAG
TTTCCTTTTATGGCGAGGCGGCGGCGGCGGCGGCCCTATAAAAAGCGAAGCGCGCGGCGGGCGGGAGTCG
CTGCGTTGCCTTCGCCCCGTGCCCCGCTCCGCGCCGCCTCGCGCCGCCCGCCCCGGCTCTGACTGACCGC
GTTACTCCCACAGGTGAGCGGGCGGGACGGCCCTTCTCCTCCGGGCTGTAATTAGCGCTTGGTTTAATGA
CGGCTCGTTTCTTTTCTGTGGCTGCGTGAAAGCCTTAAAGGGCTCCGGGAGGGCCCTTTGTGCGGGGGGG
AGCGGCTCGGGGGGTGCGTGCGTGTGTGTGTGCGTGGGGAGCGCCGCGTGCGGCCCGCGCTGCCCGGCGG
CTGTGAGCGCTGCGGGCGCGGCGCGGGGCTTTGTGCGCTCCGCGTGTGCGCGAGGGGAGCGCGGCCGGGG
GCGGTGCCCCGCGGTGCGGGGGGGCTGCGAGGGGAACAAAGGCTGCGTGCGGGGTGTGTGCGTGGGGGGG
TGAGCAGGGGGTGTGGGCGCGGCGGTCGGGCTGTAACCCCCCCCTGCACCCCCCTCCCCGAGTTGCTGAG
CACGGCCCGGCTTCGGGTGCGGGGCTCCGTGCGGGGCGTGGCGCGGGGCTCGCCGTGCCGGGCGGGGGGT
GGCGGCAGGTGGGGGTGCCGGGCGGGGCGGGGCCGCCTCGGGCCGGGGAGGGCTCGGGGGAGGGGCGCGG
CGGCCCCGGAGCGCCGGCGGCTGTCGAGGCGCGGCGAGCCGCAGCCATTGCCTTTTATGGTAATCGTGCG
AGAGGGCGCAGGGACTTCCTTTGTCCCAAATCTGGCGGAGCCGAAATCTGGGAGGCGCCGCCGCACCCCC
TCTAGCGGGCGCGGGCGAAGCGGTGCGGCGCCGGCAGGAAGGAAATGGGCGGGGAGGGCCTTCGTGCGTC
GCCGCGCCGCCGTCCCCTTCTCCATCTCCAGCCTCGGGGCTGCCGCAGGGGGACGGCTGCCTTCGGGGGG
GACGGGGCAGGGCGGGGTTCGGCTTCTGGCGTGTGACCGGCGGGGTTTATATCTTCCCTTCTCTGTTCCT
CCGCAGCCCCCAAGCTTGGCGCGCCTAGCACCATGGGGCCCTGGGGCTGGAAATTGCGCTGGACCGTTGC
CTTGCTTCTTGCCGCTGCTGGAACTGCAGTTGGCGACAGAAGTACTGTGAGCAAGGGCGAGGAGCTGTTC
ACCGGGGTGGTGCCCATCCTGGTCGAGCTGGACGGCGACGTAAACGGCCACAAGTTCAGCGTGTCCGGCG
AGGGCGAGGGCGATGCCACCTACGGCAAGCTGACCCTGAAGTTCATCTGCACCACCGGCAAGCTGCCCGT
GCCCTGGCCCACCCTCGTGACCACCCTGACCTACGGCGTGCAGTGCTTCAGCCGCTACCCCGACCACATG
AAGCAGCACGACTTCTTCAAGTCCGCCATGCCCGAAGGCTACGTCCAGGAGCGCACCATCTTCTTCAAGG
ACGACGGCAACTACAAGACCCGCGCCGAGGTGAAGTTCGAGGGCGACACCCTGGTGAACCGCATCGAGCT
GAAGGGCATCGACTTCAAGGAGGACGGCAACATCCTGGGGCACAAGCTGGAGTACAACTACAACAGCCAC
AACGTCTATATCATGGCCGACAAGCAGAAGAACGGCATCAAGGTGAACTTCAAGATCCGCCACAACATCG
AGGACGGCAGCGTGCAGCTCGCCGACCACTACCAGCAGAACACCCCCATCGGCGACGGCCCCGTGCTGCT
GCCCGACAACCACTACCTGAGCACCCAGTCCGCCCTGAGCAAAGACCCCAACGAGAAGCGCGATCACATG
GTCCTGCTGGAGTTCGTGACCGCCGCCGGGATCACTCTCGGCATGGACGAGCTGTACAAGACAGGAGGGG
GAGAATTCGACAGATGTGAAAGAAACGAGTTCCAGTGCCAAGACGGGAAATGCATCTCCTACAAGTGGGT
CTGCGATGGCAGCGCTGAGTGCCAGGATGGCTCTGATGAGTCCCAGGAGACGTGCTTGTCTGTCACCTGC
AAATCCGGGGACTTCAGCTGTGGGGGCCGTGTCAACCGCTGCATTCCTCAGTTCTGGAGGTGCGATGGCC
AAGTGGACTGCGACAACGGCTCAGACGAGCAAGGCTGTCCCCCCAAGACGTGCTCCCAGGACGAGTTTCG
CTGCCACGATGGGAAGTGCATCTCTCGGCAGTTCGTCTGTGACTCAGACCGGGACTGCTTGGACGGCTCA
GACGAGGCCTCCTGCCCGGTGCTCACCTGTGGTCCCGCCAGCTTCCAGTGCAACAGCTCCACCTGCATCC
CCCAGCTGTGGGCCTGCGACAACGACCCCGACTGCGAAGATGGCTCGGATGAGTGGCCGCAGCGCTGTAG
GGGTCTTTACGTGTTCCAAGGGGACAGTAGCCCCTGCTCGGCCTTCGAGTTCCACTGCCTAAGTGGCGAG
TGCATCCACTCCAGCTGGCGCTGTGATGGTGGCCCCGACTGCAAGGACAAATCTGACGAGGAAAACTGCG
CTGTGGCCACCTGTCGCCCTGACGAATTCCAGTGCTCTGATGGAAACTGCATCCATGGCAGCCGGCAGTG
TGACCGGGAATATGACTGCAAGGACATGAGCGATGAAGTTGGCTGCGTTAATGTGACACTCTGCGAGGGA
CCCAACAAGTTCAAGTGTCACAGCGGCGAATGCATCACCCTGGACAAAGTCTGCAACATGGCTAGAGACT
GCCGGGACTGGTCAGATGAACCCATCAAAGAGTGCGGGACCAACGAATGCTTGGACAACAACGGCGGCTG
TTCCCACGTCTGCAATGACCTTAAGATCGGCTACGAGTGCCTGTGCCCCGACGGCTTCCAGCTGGTGGCC
CAGCGAAGATGCGAAGATATCGATGAGTGTCAGGATCCCGACACCTGCAGCCAGCTCTGCGTGAACCTGG
AGGGTGGCTACAAGTGCCAGTGTGAGGAAGGCTTCCAGCTGGACCCCCACACGAAGGCCTGCAAGGCTGT
GGGCTCCATCGCCTACCTCTTCTTCACCAACCGGCACGAGGTCAGGAAGATGACGCTGGACCGGAGCGAG
TACACCAGCCTCATCCCCAACCTGAGGAACGTGGTCGCTCTGGACACGGAGGTGGCCAGCAATAGAATCT
ACTGGTCTGACCTGTCCCAGAGAATGATCTGCAGCACCCAGCTTGACAGAGCCCACGGCGTCTCTTCCTA
TGACACCGTCATCAGCAGGGACATCCAGGCCCCCGACGGGCTGGCTGTGGACTGGATCCACAGCAACATC
TACTGGACCGACTCTGTCCTGGGCACTGTCTCTGTTGCGGATACCAAGGGCGTGAAGAGGAAAACGTTAT
TCAGGGAGAACGGCTCCAAGCCAAGGGCCATCGTGGTGGATCCTGTTCATGGCTTCATGTACTGGACTGA
CTGGGGAACTCCCGCCAAGATCAAGAAAGGGGGCCTGAATGGTGTGGACATCTACTCGCTGGTGACTGAA
AACATTCAGTGGCCCAATGGCATCACCCTAGATCTCCTCAGTGGCCGCCTCTACTGGGTTGACTCCAAAC
TTCACTCCATCTCAAGCATCGATGTCAATGGGGGCAACCGGAAGACCATCTTGGAGGATGAAAAGAGGCT
GGCCCACCCCTTCTCCTTGGCCGTCTTTGAGGACAAAGTATTTTGGACAGATATCATCAACGAAGCCATT
TTCAGTGCCAACCGCCTCACAGGTTCCGATGTCAACTTGTTGGCTGAAAACCTACTGTCCCCAGAGGATA
TGGTCCTCTTCCACAACCTCACCCAGCCAAGAGGAGTGAACTGGTGTGAGAGGACCACCCTGAGCAATGG
CGGCTGCCAGTATCTGTGCCTCCCTGCCCCGCAGATCAACCCCCACTCGCCCAAGTTTACCTGCGCCTGC
CCGGACGGCATGCTGCTGGCCAGGGACATGAGGAGCTGCCTCACAGAGGCTGAGGCTGCAGTGGCCACCC
AGGAGACATCCACCGTCAGGCTAAAGGTCAGCTCCACAGCCGTAAGGACACAGCACACAACCACCCGGCC
TGTTCCCGACACCTCCCGGCTGCCTGGGGCCACCCCTGGGCTCACCACGGTGGAGATAGTGACAATGTCT
CACCAAGCTCTGGGCGACGTTGCTGGCAGAGGAAATGAGAAGAAGCCCAGTAGCGTGAGGGCTCTAAGCT
TGGTCCTCCCCATCGTGCTCCTCGTCTTCCTTTGCCTGGGGGTCTTCCTTCTATGGAAGAACTGGCGGCT
TAAGAACATCAACAGCATCAACTTTGACAACCCCGTCTATCAGAAGACCACAGAGGATGAGGTCCACATT
TGCCACAACCAGGACGGCTACAGCTACCCCTCGAGACAGATGGTCAGTCTGGAGGATGACGTGGCGTGAC
GGACCGTCTAATCTAGATAAGTAATGATCATAATCAGCCATATCACATCTGTAGAGGTTTTACTTGCTTT
AAAAAACCTCCCACACCTCCCCCTGAACCTGAAACATAAAATGAATGCAATTGTTGTTGTTAACTTGTTT
ATTGCAGCTTATAATGGTTACAAATAAAGCAATAGCATCACAAATTTCACAAATAAAGCATTTTTTTCAC
TGCATTCTAGTTGTGGTTTGTCCAAACTCATCAATGTATCTTATCATGTCTGGATCCCCGGGTACCGAGC
TCGAATTCGTAATCATGTCATAGCTGTTTCCTGTGTGAAATTGTTATCCGCTCACAATTCCACACAACAT
ACGAGCCGGAAGCATAAAGTGTAAAGCCTGGGGTGCCTAATGAGTGAGCTAACTCACATTAATTGCGTTG
CGCTCACTGCCCGCTTTCCAGTCGGGAAACCTGTCGTGCCAGCTGCATTAATGAATCGGCCAACGCGCGG
GGAGAGGCGGTTTGCGTATTGGGCGCTCTTCCGCTTCCTCGCTCACTGACTCGCTGCGCTCGGTCGTTCG
GCTGCGGCGAGCGGTATCAGCTCACTCAAAGGCGGTAATACGGTTATCCACAGAATCAGGGGATAACGCA
GGAAAGAACATGTGAGCAAAAGGCCAGCAAAAGGCCAGGAACCGTAAAAAGGCCGCGTTGCTGGCGTTTT
TCCATAGGCTCCGCCCCCCTGACGAGCATCACAAAAATCGACGCTCAAGTCAGAGGTGGCGAAACCCGAC
AGGACTATAAAGATACCAGGCGTTTCCCCCTGGAAGCTCCCTCGTGCGCTCTCCTGTTCCGACCCTGCCG
CTTACCGGATACCTGTCCGCCTTTCTCCCTTCGGGAAGCGTGGCGCTTTCTCATAGCTCACGCTGTAGGT
ATCTCAGTTCGGTGTAGGTCGTTCGCTCCAAGCTGGGCTGTGTGCACGAACCCCCCGTTCAGCCCGACCG
CTGCGCCTTATCCGGTAACTATCGTCTTGAGTCCAACCCGGTAAGACACGACTTATCGCCACTGGCAGCA
GCCACTGGTAACAGGATTAGCAGAGCGAGGTATGTAGGCGGTGCTACAGAGTTCTTGAAGTGGTGGCCTA
ACTACGGCTACACTAGAAGAACAGTATTTGGTATCTGCGCTCTGCTGAAGCCAGTTACCTTCGGAAAAAG
AGTTGGTAGCTCTTGATCCGGCAAACAAACCACCGCTGGTAGCGGTGGTTTTTTTGTTTGCAAGCAGCAG
ATTACGCGCAGAAAAAAAGGATCTCAAGAAGATCCTTTGATCTTTTCTACGGGGTCTGACGCTCAGTGGA
ACGAAAACTCACGTTAAGGGATTTTGGTCATGAGATTATCAAAAAGGATCTTCACCTAGATCCTTTTAAA
TTAAAAATGAAGTTTTAAATCAATCTAAAGTATATATGAGTAAACTTGGTCTGACAGTTACCAATGCTTA
ATCAGTGAGGCACCTATCTCAGCGATCTGTCTATTTCGTTCATCCATAGTTGCCTGACTCCCCGTCGTGT
AGATAACTACGATACGGGAGGGCTTACCATCTGGCCCCAGTGCTGCAATGATACCGCGAGACCCACGCTC
ACCGGCTCCAGATTTATCAGCAATAAACCAGCCAGCCGGAAGGGCCGAGCGCAGAAGTGGTCCTGCAACT
TTATCCGCCTCCATCCAGTCTATTAATTGTTGCCGGGAAGCTAGAGTAAGTAGTTCGCCAGTTAATAGTT
TGCGCAACGTTGTTGCCATTGCTACAGGCATCGTGGTGTCACGCTCGTCGTTTGGTATGGCTTCATTCAG
CTCCGGTTCCCAACGATCAAGGCGAGTTACATGATCCCCCATGTTGTGCAAAAAAGCGGTTAGCTCCTTC
GGTCCTCCGATCGTTGTCAGAAGTAAGTTGGCCGCAGTGTTATCACTCATGGTTATGGCAGCACTGCATA
ATTCTCTTACTGTCATGCCATCCGTAAGATGCTTTTCTGTGACTGGTGAGTACTCAACCAAGTCATTCTG
AGAATAGTGTATGCGGCGACCGAGTTGCTCTTGCCCGGCGTCAATACGGGATAATACCGCGCCACATAGC
AGAACTTTAAAAGTGCTCATCATTGGAAAACGTTCTTCGGGGCGAAAACTCTCAAGGATCTTACCGCTGT
TGAGATCCAGTTCGATGTAACCCACTCGTGCACCCAACTGATCTTCAGCATCTTTTACTTTCACCAGCGT
TTCTGGGTGAGCAAAAACAGGAAGGCAAAATGCCGCAAAAAAGGGAATAAGGGCGACACGGAAATGTTGA
ATACTCATACTCTTCCTTTTTCAATATTATTGAAGCATTTATCAGGGTTATTGTCTCATGAGCGGATACA
TATTTGAATGTATTTAGAAAAATAAACAAATAGGGGTTCCGCGCACATTTCCCCGAAAAGTGCCACCTGA
CGTCTAAGAAACCATTATTATCATGACATTAACCTATAAAAATAGGCGTATCACGAGGCCCTTTCGTCTC
GCGCGTTTCGGTGATGACGGTGAAAACCTCTGACACATGCAGCTCCCGGAGACGGTCACAGCTTGTCTGT
AAGCGGATGCCGGGAGCAGACAAGCCCGTCAGGGCGCGTCAGCGGGTGTTGGCGGGTGTCGGGGCTGGCT
TAACTATGCGGCATCAGAGCAGATTGTACTGAGAGTGCACCATATGCGGTGTGAAATACCGCACAGATGC
GTAAGGAGAAAATACCGCATCAGGCGCCATTCGCCATTCAGGCTGCGCAACTGTTGGGAAGGGCGATCGG
TGCGGGCCTCTTCGCTATTACGCCAGCTGGCGAAAGGGGGATGTGCTGCAAGGCGATTAAGTTGGGTAAC
GCCAGGGTTTTCCCAGTCACGACGTTGTAAAACGACGGCCAGTGCCAAGTTGGGATCTTTGCATTGGCCC
ACGGCTCTCAGGATGGGGATGCTCCCCTTCAGCACCCGGTTCCCCTTGGAAACTGATGGTCCTGGCTCTG
TGGCATGGCAGTGGCACTGTGAGGAGCCCCCTACCAGCAGCACACAGTGGGGTTGGCACTGCCACGCTCC
GGATGCCGCGCTCTGATCCAACCCCATAATCAAGGGAACCCGAATTGCCCCATCATTGCCCCCACCACCC
CCATCCTGCCGGGCCCTCACACCCCACGCTGCCTTCTGGTGACATTCCCCAGCCCAAACCCACGGCTTCA
TGGCTACCGCGGGGCATTTCCCATTGCCGCCCCATTATCAGCTCTGCACACCTCCCGCTGTACCCATGCC
TCGTGGCTGCCCTTCTTTGACGTATAATCTTCTAATTAATACCCGGCCTTGTCAAAGTGGAGCACAAACG
TTAATTAATTCCCCAGCAGGCAGGTAATTAACAGTGTGACTCCCTTTTTGCTGCGAGTGGGGCTGATACA
GAGAGATGTGGCACTATGGAGCCCACGGGGTCCTGGCACTGGGTGCCCACGGAGGTCCCCATGTGCTGCA
GTGTCACCGCCTCCGAGGAGACAGTATTGTCCCTGCGGTGTCCCTGCAGCTCAGCTCTGTCCACAGGGCC
ACCTCCAGTTTGGAGGGGACACAATGCAGCCCCGATGCAACCCATCCTCGCAGCATCCCAGGGACAAAGA
CCCCACTGCAAGACCGCACACAGGGCTGGGTCCCGCTCCCCTAATATCTACAGTGCTTCTTGCATGGCCC
CTTAATCAATGCAGTTAATCAGCATGCGCTCATGCACCGCTCTGGAGCTGCAAAGCCCCTCGCAGCGCTG
CTCACCAACACCGCGCACCGCCCCGGCCCAGCCTGCAGCACGCGCTGCAAACAGGAAAGAAACAAAATAT
TGCCCAAATGTAGGCAAAGGCATTCGGCTGCCTTGACCTCCGCCGGGCCGGGCCCTGCCTGACTCAGCTC
CTTACTCAGCGCTCGCTTCCTCCCTCCGGCTGCCACCGCCGCAGCGCACACCCTGACAAAGAGTGGCCCT
TAACGGGCTCTGAGGTGCACCCAGCAGTGCACTCAGCAGTCCAAGGGCCGGCCTGGAGGTTTGCACCGCT
ACGTGCTGACATTAGCATTGAACTTGGCCCTGGGTAGTGCTGCAGGCCGGGCGGGGTGGGTGTAGAGAGT
GCAGCGCGCGTTGCACCCGGTGCCCCTTCCCCTCCCTTGCATCCCAGCAGGCTGCACCCCAGCACCAGGC
CCGTGCATGCATGCTCCTGGTGTTATTGCAGCCTGGTGCATGCATGCGTCTTGATGGTGCAGCGCTGTGC
ATGCATCCTCCTTGGTGTGTAGCAGT
